Addgene plasmid #217564: AAV-CaMKII-HyPerFLEX-UnaG-WPRE
Purpose: Expression of HyPerFLEX fused with UnaG in mammalian neurons
Depositing lab: Vsevolod Belousov. Depositing organization: Shemyakin-Ovchinnikov Institute of Bioorganic Chemistry. Publication: A color-tailored fluorogenic sensor for hydrogen peroxide. Potekhina ES, Bass DI, Ezerina D, Fleckenstein DD, Chebotarev AS, Sysoeva VA, Maltsev DI, Pak VV, Moshchenko AA, Sokolov AI, Myasnyanko IN, Baranov MS, Fedotov AB, Zheltikov AM, Lanin AA, Messens J, Belousov VV. Nat Chem Biol. 2025 Oct 16. doi: 10.1038/s41589-025-02036-6. PubMed 41102408.
Backbone
  Vector backbone: pAAV
  Vector type: Mammalian Expression, AAV
Growth in bacteria
  Bacterial resistance: Ampicillin, 100 μg/mL
  Growth temperature: 37°C
  Growth strain: NEB Stable
  Copy number: High Copy
Gene/Insert
  Gene/Insert name: HyPerFLEX-UnaG
  Species: Synthetic
  Promoter: CaMKII
  Cloning method: Restriction Enzyme; 5′ cloning site Unknown (unknown if destroyed)
Terms and licenses: Academic/Nonprofit Terms; Industry Terms: Not Available to Industry
How to cite: AAV-CaMKII-HyPerFLEX-UnaG-WPRE was a gift from Vsevolod Belousov (Addgene plasmid # 217564 ; http://n2t.net/addgene:217564 ; RRID:Addgene_217564)
