[The description below was written by a language model from this plasmid's Addgene catalogue record and pLannotate feature annotations shown in this document.]
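Description:
AAV-CaMKII-HyPerFLEX-UnaG-WPRE is a 6.6 kb AAV transfer plasmid built on a pAAV backbone for expressing a genetically encoded hydrogen peroxide sensor in mammalian neurons. It is maintained in bacteria through a high-copy ColE1/pUC-type origin and selected with ampicillin via the bla gene under its own promoter. An f1 phage origin and short remnants of pBR322 bom and rop sequences are also present in the backbone. The expression cassette is flanked by AAV2 inverted terminal repeats, which allow the intervening DNA to be packaged into recombinant AAV particles when replication and capsid functions are supplied in trans. The upstream ITR is annotated only as two short fragments, whereas the downstream ITR is detected in full. A recombination-limiting host strain is listed for propagation, as is common for ITR-containing plasmids.

Transcription is driven by the mouse CaMKIIα promoter, commonly used to favour expression in excitatory forebrain neurons. The synthetic open reading frame encodes HyPerFLEX fused to UnaG. The annotation detects two separated segments of the Y-FAST fluorogen-activating tag within the HyPerFLEX portion, consistent with a sensor whose signal comes from an added cell-permeant fluorogen. This fits the associated publication's description of a color-tailored fluorogenic peroxide sensor, although the peroxide-sensing domain itself is not annotated in the feature table. UnaG, a bilirubin-binding green fluorescent protein from Japanese eel, lies downstream; its role in the fusion is not stated in the record. A WPRE follows the coding region to enhance transcript stability and expression, and an SV40 polyadenylation signal terminates the message. The stated use is expression of the sensor fusion in mammalian neurons.
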