Features (pLannotate 1.2.2; 17 found; start..end, strand, type, name):
     12..39      +  repeat_region  AAV2 ITR (fragment): inverted terminal repeat of adeno-associated virus serotype 2 inverted
     68..95      +  repeat_region  AAV2 ITR (fragment): inverted terminal repeat of adeno-associated virus serotype 2 inverted
    149..1437    +  promoter       CaMKII promoter: promoter for the mouse calcium/calmodulin-dependent kinase II α subunit
   1838..1905    +  CDS            Y-FAST (fragment): small protein tag, derived from photoactive yellow protein, that allows in vivo fluorescent labeling by addition of a cell-permeant fluorogen (Plamont et al., 2016)
   1922..2211    +  CDS            Y-FAST (fragment): small protein tag, derived from photoactive yellow protein, that allows in vivo fluorescent labeling by addition of a cell-permeant fluorogen (Plamont et al., 2016)
   2549..2965    +  CDS            UnaG: bilirubin-binding green fluorescent protein from Anguilla japonica (Kumagai et al., 2013)
   2978..3566    +  misc_feature   WPRE: woodchuck hepatitis virus posttranscriptional regulatory element
   3629..3712    +  CDS            large T antigen (fragment): large T antigen from SV40 (simian virus 40)
   3735..3816    +  polyA_signal   SV40 poly(A) signal: SV40 polyadenylation signal
   3895..4035    +  repeat_region  AAV2 ITR: inverted terminal repeat of adeno-associated virus serotype 2 inverted
   4040..4091    -  misc_feature   bom (fragment): basis of mobility region from pBR322
   4110..4565    +  rep_origin     f1 ori (sequence partly withheld): f1 bacteriophage origin of replication; arrow indicates direction of (+) strand synthesis
   4566..4615    -  misc_feature   bom (fragment): basis of mobility region from pBR322
   4717..4752    -  CDS            rop (fragment): Rop protein, which maintains plasmids at low copy number; rop
   4847..4951    +  promoter       AmpR promoter: bla
   4952..5812    +  CDS            AmpR: β-lactamase; bla; confers resistance to ampicillin, carbenicillin, and related antibiotics
   5983..6571    +  rep_origin     ori: high-copy-number ColE1/pMB1/pBR322/pUC origin of replication
>Addgene plasmid #217564 | AAV-CaMKII-HyPerFLEX-UnaG-WPRE | addgene full sequence | sequence record 430400 | Addgene NGS Result
CCTGCAGGCAGCTGCGCGCTCGCTCGCTCACTGAGGCCGCCCGGGCGTCGGGCGACCTTTGGTCGCCCGG
CCTCAGTGAGCGAGCGAGCGCGCAGAGAGGGAGTGGCCAACTCCATCACTAGGGGTTCCTGCGGCCGCAC
GCGTTTAACATTATGGCCTTAGGTCACTTCATCTCCATGGGGTTCTTCTTCTGATTTTCTAGAAAATGAG
ATGGGGGTGCAGAGAGCTTCCTCAGTGACCTGCCCAGGGTCACATCAGAAATGTCAGAGCTAGAACTTGA
ACTCAGATTACTAATCTTAAATTCCATGCCTTGGGGGCATGCAAGTACGATATACAGAAGGAGTGAACTC
ATTAGGGCAGATGACCAATGAGTTTAGGAAAGAAGAGTCCAGGGCAGGGTACATCTACACCACCCGCCCA
GCCCTGGGTGAGTCCAGCCACGTTCACCTCATTATAGTTGCCTCTCTCCAGTCCTACCTTGACGGGAAGC
ACAAGCAGAAACTGGGACAGGAGCCCCAGGAGACCAAATCTTCATGGTCCCTCTGGGAGGATGGGTGGGG
AGAGCTGTGGCAGAGGCCTCAGGAGGGGCCCTGCTGCTCAGTGGTGACAGATAGGGGTGAGAAAGCAGAC
AGAGTCATTCCGTCAGCATTCTGGGTCTGTTTGGTACTTCTTCTCACGCTAAGGTGGCGGTGTGATATGC
ACAATGGCTAAAAAGCAGGGAGAGCTGGAAAGAAACAAGGACAGAGACAGAGGCCAAGTCAACCAGACCA
ATTCCCAGAGGAAGCAAAGAAACCATTACAGAGACTACAAGGGGGAAGGGAAGGAGAGATGAATTAGCTT
CCCCTGTAAACCTTAGAACCCAGCTGTTGCCAGGGCAACGGGGCAATACCTGTCTCTTCAGAGGAGATGA
AGTTGCCAGGGTAACTACATCCTGTCTTTCTCAAGGACCATCCCAGAATGTGGCACCCACTAGCCGTTAC
CATAGCAACTGCCTCTTTGCCCCACTTAATCCCATCCCGTCTGTTAAAAGGGCCCTATAGTTGGAGGTGG
GGGAGGTAGGAAGAGCGATGATCACTTGTGGACTAAGTTTGTTCGCATCCCCTTCTCCAACCCCCTCAGT
ACATCACCCTGGGGGAACAGGGTCCACTTGCTCCTGGGCCCACACAGTCCTGCAGTATTGTGTATATAAG
GCCAGGGCAAAGAGGAGCAGGTTTTAAAGTGAAAGGCAGGCAGGTGTTGGGGAGGCAGTTACCGGGGCAA
CGGGAACAGGGCGTTTCGGAGGTGGTTGCCATGGGGACCTGGATGCTGACGAAGGCTCGCGAGGCTGTGA
GCAGCCACAGTGCCCTGCTCAGAAGCCCCAAGCTCGTCAGTCAAGCCGGTTCTCCGTTTGCACTCAGGAG
CACGGGCAGGCGAGTGGCCCCTAGTTCTGGGGGCAGCGCTAGCCACCATGCACCTGGCTAATGAGGAGCA
AAACGAATTGGAAGGTGCTTTTAAGCTGGGCTTGATCTTTACCGTCGCCCCGTACTTGCTGCCTAAGTTG
ATCGTCAGCCTGCGCCGCACCGCCCCGAAGATGCCTTTGATGTTGGAGGAGAATTACACCCACACCCTTA
CCGAGTCACTGAAACGCGGCGACGTTGACGCCATCATTGTGGCAGAGCCGTTTCAAGAGCCGGGTATTGT
GACTGAACCTTTGTATGACGAGCCGTTTTTCGTTATCGTTCCGAAGGGCCATAGCTTCGAGGAGTTGGAT
GCCGTTAGCCCTCGCATGTTGGGCGAAGAACAAGTTCTGCTTCTGACCGAGGGCAACTGTATGCGTGACC
AGGTGCTTAGCATTTTTACCAAGGTCAAGGTGCACATGAAGAAAGCCCTTTCCGGTGACAGCTATTGGGT
CTTTGTGAAACGGGTAGGTGGCACTGGCGGTGAGCATGTTGTCTTTGGCAGTGAGGACATCGAGAACACT
ATGGCCAAAATGGACGACGGACAACTGGATGGGTTGGCCTTTGGCGCAATTCAGCTCGATGGTGACGGGA
ATATCCTGCAGTACAATGCTGCTGAAGGAGACATCACAGGCAGAGATCCCAAACAGGTGATTGGGAAGAA
CTTCTTCAAGGATGTTGCACCTGGAACGGATTCTCCCGAGTTTTACGGCAAATTCAAGGAAGGCGTAGCG
TCAGGGAATCTGAACACCATGTTCGAATGGATGATACCGACTCTTACCGATCATAGTTGCAGCGAGCTTG
CCGCCAAACAGCGCATTCAGGGTCTCACCAACACCCTTCAAGGCTCAAGCATCGATACCATCCGCCACAT
GGTTGCCAGTGGCTTGGCAATCAGCGTCTTGCCTGCCACTGCCCTTACCGAAAACGACCACATGCTGTTT
AGCATTATCCCGTTTGAAGGCACCCCGCCTAGCCGCCGCGTTGTCCTGGCCTATCGCCGCAACTTTGTCC
GCCCTAAGGCCCTTTCAGCCATGAAAGCCGCAATTATGCAAAGCCAACTGCATGGTGTTAGCTTCATCTG
CGATACCGGTGTCGACCCGCGGGGATCCGTCGAGAAATTTGTTGGCACCTGGAAGATCGCAGACAGCCAT
AATTTTGGTGAATACCTGAAAGCTATCGGAGCCCCAAAGGAATTAAGCGATGGTGGGGATGCCACGACGC
CGACATTGTACATCTCCCAGAAGGACGGAGACAAAATGACAGTGAAAATAGAGAATGGACCTCCTACGTT
CCTTGACACTCAAGTAAAGTTCAAATTAGGGGAGGAGTTCGACGAATTTCCTTCTGATCGAAGAAAAGGC
GTAAAATCTGTCGTGAACTTGGTGGGAGAGAAGCTGGTGTACGTACAAAAGTGGGACGGCAAGGAGACGA
CGTATGTCCGAGAGATAAAGGACGGTAAACTGGTCGTGACACTTACGATGGGAGACGTCGTGGCTGTGCG
CAGCTACCGGAGGGCGACGGAATGAAAGCTTATCGATAATCAACCTCTGGATTACAAAATTTGTGAAAGA
TTGACTGGTATTCTTAACTATGTTGCTCCTTTTACGCTATGTGGATACGCTGCTTTAATGCCTTTGTATC
ATGCTATTGCTTCCCGTATGGCTTTCATTTTCTCCTCCTTGTATAAATCCTGGTTGCTGTCTCTTTATGA
GGAGTTGTGGCCCGTTGTCAGGCAACGTGGCGTGGTGTGCACTGTGTTTGCTGACGCAACCCCCACTGGT
TGGGGCATTGCCACCACCTGTCAGCTCCTTTCCGGGACTTTCGCTTTCCCCCTCCCTATTGCCACGGCGG
AACTCATCGCCGCCTGCCTTGCCCGCTGCTGGACAGGGGCTCGGCTGTTGGGCACTGACAATTCCGTGGT
GTTGTCGGGGAAATCATCGTCCTTTCCTTGGCTGCTCGCCTATGTTGCCACCTGGATTCTGCGCGGGACG
TCCTTCTGCTACGTCCCTTCGGCCCTCAATCCAGCGGACCTTCCTTCCCGCGGCCTGCTGCCGGCTCTGC
GGCCTCTTCCGCGTCTTCGCCTTCGCCCTCAGACGAGTCGGATCTCCCTTTGGGCCGCCTCCCCGCATCG
ATACCGAGCGCTGCTCGAGAGATCTGTGATAGCGGCCATCAAGCTGGCCGCGACTCTAGATCATAATCAG
CCATACCACATTTGTAGAGGTTTTACTTGCTTTAAAAAACCTCCCACACCTCCCCCTGAACCTGAAACAT
AAAATGAATGCAATTGTTGTTGTTAACTTGTTTATTGCAGCTTATAATGGTTACAAATAAAGCAATAGCA
TCACAAATTTCACAAATAAAGCATTTTTTTCACTGCATTCTAGTTGTGGTTTGTCCAAACTCATCAATGT
ATCAGCTTATCGATACCGCATGCACGTGCGGACCGAGCGGCCGCAGGAACCCCTAGTGATGGAGTTGGCC
ACTCCCTCTCTGCGCGCTCGCTCGCTCACTGAGGCCGGGCGACCAAAGGTCGCCCGACGCCCGGGCTTTG
CCCGGGCGGCCTCAGTGAGCGAGCGAGCGCGCAGCTGCCTGCAGGGGCGCCTGATGCGGTATTTTCTCCT
TACGCATCTGTGCGGTATTTCACACCGCATA
[95 nt withheld, positions 4092-4186]
T
[46 nt withheld, positions 4188-4233]
C
[141 nt withheld, positions 4235-4375]
CCTTTGACGTTGGAGTCCACGTTCTTT
[37 nt withheld, positions 4403-4439]
ACTCTATCTCGGGCTATTCTTTTGATTTATAAGGGATTTTGCCGATTTCGGTCTATTGGTTAAAAAATGA
GCTGATTTAACAAAAATTTAACGCGAATTTTAACAAAATATTAACGTTTACAATTTTATGGTGCACTCTC
AGTACAATCTGCTCTGATGCCGCATAGTTAAGCCAGCCCCGACACCCGCCAACACCCGCTGACGCGCCCT
GACGGGCTTGTCTGCTCCCGGCATCCGCTTACAGACAAGCTGTGACCGTCTCCGGGAGCTGCATGTGTCA
GAGGTTTTCACCGTCATCACCGAAACGCGCGAGACGAAAGGGCCTCGTGATACGCCTATTTTTATAGGTT
AATGTCATGATAATAATGGTTTCTTAGACGTCAGGTGGCACTTTTCGGGGAAATGTGCGCGGAACCCCTA
TTTGTTTATTTTTCTAAATACATTCAAATATGTATCCGCTCATGAGACAATAACCCTGATAAATGCTTCA
ATAATATTGAAAAAGGAAGAGTATGAGTATTCAACATTTCCGTGTCGCCCTTATTCCCTTTTTTGCGGCA
TTTTGCCTTCCTGTTTTTGCTCACCCAGAAACGCTGGTGAAAGTAAAAGATGCTGAAGATCAGTTGGGTG
CACGAGTGGGTTACATCGAACTGGATCTCAACAGCGGTAAGATCCTTGAGAGTTTTCGCCCCGAAGAACG
TTTTCCAATGATGAGCACTTTTAAAGTTCTGCTATGTGGCGCGGTATTATCCCGTATTGACGCCGGGCAA
GAGCAACTCGGTCGCCGCATACACTATTCTCAGAATGACTTGGTTGAGTACTCACCAGTCACAGAAAAGC
ATCTTACGGATGGCATGACAGTAAGAGAATTATGCAGTGCTGCCATAACCATGAGTGATAACACTGCGGC
CAACTTACTTCTGACAACGATCGGAGGACCGAAGGAGCTAACCGCTTTTTTGCACAACATGGGGGATCAT
GTAACTCGCCTTGATCGTTGGGAACCGGAGCTGAATGAAGCCATACCAAACGACGAGCGTGACACCACGA
TGCCTGTAGCAATGGCAACAACGTTGCGCAAACTATTAACTGGCGAACTACTTACTCTAGCTTCCCGGCA
ACAATTAATAGACTGGATGGAGGCGGATAAAGTTGCAGGACCACTTCTGCGCTCGGCCCTTCCGGCTGGC
TGGTTTATTGCTGATAAATCTGGAGCCGGTGAGCGTGGGTCTCGCGGTATCATTGCAGCACTGGGGCCAG
ATGGTAAGCCCTCCCGTATCGTAGTTATCTACACGACGGGGAGTCAGGCAACTATGGATGAACGAAATAG
ACAGATCGCTGAGATAGGTGCCTCACTGATTAAGCATTGGTAACTGTCAGACCAAGTTTACTCATATATA
CTTTAGATTGATTTAAAACTTCATTTTTAATTTAAAAGGATCTAGGTGAAGATCCTTTTTGATAATCTCA
TGACCAAAATCCCTTAACGTGAGTTTTCGTTCCACTGAGCGTCAGACCCCGTAGAAAAGATCAAAGGATC
TTCTTGAGATCCTTTTTTTCTGCGCGTAATCTGCTGCTTGCAAACAAAAAAACCACCGCTACCAGCGGTG
GTTTGTTTGCCGGATCAAGAGCTACCAACTCTTTTTCCGAAGGTAACTGGCTTCAGCAGAGCGCAGATAC
CAAATACTGTTCTTCTAGTGTAGCCGTAGTTAGGCCACCACTTCAAGAACTCTGTAGCACCGCCTACATA
CCTCGCTCTGCTAATCCTGTTACCAGTGGCTGCTGCCAGTGGCGATAAGTCGTGTCTTACCGGGTTGGAC
TCAAGACGATAGTTACCGGATAAGGCGCAGCGGTCGGGCTGAACGGGGGGTTCGTGCACACAGCCCAGCT
TGGAGCGAACGACCTACACCGAACTGAGATACCTACAGCGTGAGCTATGAGAAAGCGCCACGCTTCCCGA
AGGGAGAAAGGCGGACAGGTATCCGGTAAGCGGCAGGGTCGGAACAGGAGAGCGCACGAGGGAGCTTCCA
GGGGGAAACGCCTGGTATCTTTATAGTCCTGTCGGGTTTCGCCACCTCTGACTTGAGCGTCGATTTTTGT
GATGCTCGTCAGGGGGGCGGAGCCTATGGAAAAACGCCAGCAACGCGGCCTTTTTACGGTTCCTGGCCTT
TTGCTGGCCTTTTGCTCACATGT
